>Addgene plasmid #142456 | TFORF0090 | addgene full sequence | sequence record 397273 | Addgene NGS Result
TTAATGTAGTCTTATGCAATACTCTTGTAGTCTTGCAACATGGTAACGATGAGTTAGCAACATGCCTTAC
AAGGAGAGAAAAAGCACCGTGCATGCCGATTGGTGGAAGTAAGGTGGTACGATCGTGCCTTATTAGGAAG
GCAACAGACGGGTCTGACATGGATTGGACGAACCACTGAATTGCCGCATTGCAGAGATATTGTATTTAAG
TGCCTAGCTCGATACATAAACGGGTCTCTCTGGTTAGACCAGATCTGAGCCTGGGAGCTCTCTGGCTAAC
TAGGGAACCCACTGCTTAAGCCTCAATAAAGCTTGCCTTGAGTGCTTCAAGTAGTGTGTGCCCGTCTGTT
GTGTGACTCTGGTAACTAGAGATCCCTCAGACCCTTTTAGTCAGTGTGGAAAATCTCTAGCAGTGGCGCC
CGAACAGGGACTTGAAAGCGAAAGGGAAACCAGAGGAGCTCTCTCGACGCAGGACTCGGCTTGCTGAAGC
GCGCACGGCAAGAGGCGAGGGGCGGCGACTGGTGAGTACGCCAAAAATTTTGACTAGCGGAGGCTAGAAG
GAGAGAGATGGGTGCGAGAGCGTCAGTATTAAGCGGGGGAGAATTAGATCGCGATGGGAAAAAATTCGGT
TAAGGCCAGGGGGAAAGAAAAAATATAAATTAAAACATATAGTATGGGCAAGCAGGGAGCTAGAACGATT
CGCAGTTAATCCTGGCCTGTTAGAAACATCAGAAGGCTGTAGACAAATACTGGGACAGCTACAACCATCC
CTTCAGACAGGATCAGAAGAACTTAGATCATTATATAATACAGTAGCAACCCTCTATTGTGTGCATCAAA
GGATAGAGATAAAAGACACCAAGGAAGCTTTAGACAAGATAGAGGAAGAGCAAAACAAAAGTAAGACCAC
CGCACAGCAAGCGGCCGCTGATCTTCAGACCTGGAGGAGGAGATATGAGGGACAATTGGAGAAGTGAATT
ATATAAATATAAAGTAGTAAAAATTGAACCATTAGGAGTAGCACCCACCAAGGCAAAGAGAAGAGTGGTG
CAGAGAGAAAAAAGAGCAGTGGGAATAGGAGCTTTGTTCCTTGGGTTCTTGGGAGCAGCAGGAAGCACTA
TGGGCGCAGCGTCAATGACGCTGACGGTACAGGCCAGACAATTATTGTCTGGTATAGTGCAGCAGCAGAA
CAATTTGCTGAGGGCTATTGAGGCGCAACAGCATCTGTTGCAACTCACAGTCTGGGGCATCAAGCAGCTC
CAGGCAAGAATCCTGGCTGTGGAAAGATACCTAAAGGATCAACAGCTCCTGGGGATTTGGGGTTGCTCTG
GAAAACTCATTTGCACCACTGCTGTGCCTTGGAATGCTAGTTGGAGTAATAAATCTCTGGAACAGATTTG
GAATCACACGACCTGGATGGAGTGGGACAGAGAAATTAACAATTACACAAGCTTAATACACTCCTTAATT
GAAGAATCGCAAAACCAGCAAGAAAAGAATGAACAAGAATTATTGGAATTAGATAAATGGGCAAGTTTGT
GGAATTGGTTTAACATAACAAATTGGCTGTGGTATATAAAATTATTCATAATGATAGTAGGAGGCTTGGT
AGGTTTAAGAATAGTTTTTGCTGTACTTTCTATAGTGAATAGAGTTAGGCAGGGATATTCACCATTATCG
TTTCAGACCCACCTCCCAACCCCGAGGGGACCCATGCATTGCATCTCAATTAGTCAGCAACCAGGTGTGG
AAAGTCCCCAGGCTCCCCAGCAGGCAGAAGTATGCAAAGCATGCGTCTCAATTAGTCAGCAACCATAGTC
CCGCCCCTAACTCCGCCCATCCCGCCCCTAACTCCGCCCAGTTCCGCCCATTCTCCGCCCCATGGCTGAC
TAATTTTTTTTATTTATGCAGAGGCCGAGGCCGCCTCGGCCTCTGAGCTATTCCAGAAGTAGTGAGGAGG
CTTTTTTGGAGGCCTAGGCTTTTGCAAAAAGCTTTCTAGAGGTACCACCGGAGCTTACCATGACCGAGTA
CAAGCCCACGGTGCGCCTCGCCACCCGCGACGACGTCCCCAGGGCCGTACGCACCCTCGCCGCCGCGTTC
GCCGACTACCCCGCCACGCGCCACACCGTCGATCCGGACCGCCACATCGAGCGGGTCACCGAGCTGCAAG
AACTCTTCCTCACGCGCGTCGGGCTCGACATCGGCAAGGTGTGGGTCGCGGACGACGGCGCCGCCGTGGC
GGTCTGGACCACGCCGGAGAGCGTCGAAGCGGGGGCGGTGTTCGCCGAGATCGGCCCGCGCATGGCCGAG
TTGAGCGGTTCCCGGCTGGCCGCGCAGCAACAGATGGAAGGCCTCCTGGCGCCGCACCGGCCCAAGGAGC
CCGCGTGGTTCCTGGCCACCGTCGGCGTCTCGCCCGACCACCAGGGCAAGGGTCTGGGCAGCGCCGTCGT
GCTCCCCGGAGTGGAGGCGGCCGAGCGCGCCGGGGTGCCCGCCTTCCTGGAGACCTCCGCGCCCCGCAAC
CTCCCCTTCTACGAGCGGCTCGGCTTCACCGTCACCGCCGACGTCGAGGTGCCCGAAGGACCGCGCACCT
GGTGCATGACCCGCAAGCCCGGTGCCAGTTAACGAATTCTAGATCTTGAGACAAATGGCAGTATTCATCC
ACAATTTTAAAAGAAAAGGGGGGATTGGGGGGTACAGTGCAGGGGAAAGAATAGTAGACATAATAGCAAC
AGACATACAAACTAAAGAATTACAAAAACAAATTACAAAAATTCAAAATTTTCGGGTTTATTACAGGGAC
AGCAGAGATCCACTTTGGCGCCGGCTCGAGGCCTGCAGGTGCAAAGATGGATAAAGTTTTAAACAGAGAG
GAATCTTTGCAGCTAATGGACCTTCTAGGTCTTGAAAGGAGTGGGAATTGGCTCCGGTGCCCGTCAGTGG
GCAGAGCGCACATCGCCCACAGTCCCCGAGAAGTTGGGGGGAGGGGTCGGCAATTGAACCGGTGCCTAGA
GAAGGTGGCGCGGGGTAAACTGGGAAAGTGATGTCGTGTACTGGCTCCGCCTTTTTCCCGAGGGTGGGGG
AGAACCGTATATAAGTGCAGTAGTCGCCGTGAACGTTCTTTTTCGCAACGGGTTTGCCGCCAGAACACAG
GTAAGTGCCGTGTGTGGTTCCCGCGGGCCTGGCCTCTTTACGGGTTATGGCCCTTGCGTGCCTTGAATTA
CTTCCACCTGGCTGCAGTACGTGATTCTTGATCCCGAGCTTCGGGTTGGAAGTGGGTGGGAGAGTTCGAG
GCCTTGCGCTTAAGGAGCCCCTTCGCCTCGTGCTTGAGTTGAGGCCTGGCCTGGGCGCTGGGGCCGCCGC
GTGCGAATCTGGTGGCACCTTCGCGCCTGTCTCGCTGCTTTCGATAAGTCTCTAGCCATTTAAAATTTTT
GATGACCTGCTGCGACGCTTTTTTTCTGGCAAGATAGTCTTGTAAATGCGGGCCAAGATCTGCACACTGG
TATTTCGGTTTTTGGGGCCGCGGGCGGCGACGGGGCCCGTGCGTCCCAGCGCACATGTTCGGCGAGGCGG
GGCCTGCGAGCGCGGCCACCGAGAATCGGACGGGGGTAGTCTCAAGCTGGCCGGCCTGCTCTGGTGCCTG
GCCTCGCGCCGCCGTGTATCGCCCCGCCCTGGGCGGCAAGGCTGGCCCGGTCGGCACCAGTTGCGTGAGC
GGAAAGATGGCCGCTTCCCGGCCCTGCTGCAGGGAGCTCAAAATGGAGGACGCGGCGCTCGGGAGAGCGG
GCGGGTGAGTCACCCACACAAAGGAAAAGGGCCTTTCCGTCCTCAGCCGTCGCTTCATGTGACTCCACGG
AGTACCGGGCGCCGTCCAGGCACCTCGATTAGTTCTCGAGCTTTTGGAGTACGTCGTCTTTAGGTTGGGG
GGAGGGGTTTTATGCGATGGAGTTTCCCCACACTGAGTGGGTGGAGACTGAAGTTAGGCCAGCTTGGCAC
TTGATGTAATTCTCCTTGGAATTTGCCCTTTTTGAGTTTGGATCTTGGTTCATTCTCAAGCCTCAGACAG
TGGTTCAAAGTTTTTTTCTTCCATTTCAGGTGTCGTGAGGCTAGCACCGCCACCATGGCGGATGGCCCCA
GGTGTAAGCGCAGAAAGCAGGCGAACCCGCGGCGCAATAACGTTACAAATTATAATACTGTGGTAGAAAC
AAATTCAGATTCAGATGATGAAGACAAACTGCATATTGTGGAAGAAGAAAGTGTTACAGATGCAGCTGAC
TGTGAAGGTGTACCAGAGGATGACCTGCCAACAGACCAGACAGTGTTACCAGGGAGGAGCAGTGAAAGAG
AAGGGAATGCTAAGAACTGCTGGGAGGATGACATAAAAGATGATGAATGCGAGTCAGATGCAGAAAATGA
GCAAAACCATGATCCTAATGTTGAAGAGTTTCTACAACAACAAGACACTGCTGTCATTTTTCCTGAGGCA
CCTGAAGAGGACCAGAGGCAGGGCACACCAGAAGCCAGTGGTCATGATGAAAATGGAACACCAGATGCAT
TTTCACAATTACTCACCTGTCCATATTGTGATAGAGGCTATAAACGCTTTACCTCTCTGAAAGAACACAT
TAAATATCGTCATGAAAAGAATGAAGATAACTTTAGTTGCTCCCTGTGCAGTTACACCTTTGCATACAGA
ACCCAACTTGAACGTCACATGACATCACATAAATCAGGAAGAGATCAAAGACATGTGACGCAGTCTGGGT
GTAATCGTAAATTCAAATGCACTGAGTGTGGAAAAGCTTTCAAATACAAACATCACCTAAAAGAGCACTT
AAGAATTCACAGTGGAGAGAAGCCATATGAATGCCCAAACTGCAAGAAACGCTTTTCCCATTCTGGCTCC
TATAGCTCACACATAAGCAGTAAGAAATGTATCAGCTTGATACCTGTGAATGGGCGACCAAGAACAGGAC
TCAAGACATCTCAGTGTTCTTCACCGTCTCTTTCAGCATCACCAGGCAGTCCCACACGACCACAGATACG
GCAAAAGATAGAGAATAAACCCCTTCAAGAACAACTTTCTGTTAACCAAATTAAAACTGAACCTGTGGAT
TATGAATTCAAACCCATAGTGGTTGCTTCAGGAATCAACTGTTCAACCCCTTTACAAAATGGGGTTTTCA
CTGGTGGTGGCCCATTACAGGCAACCAGTTCTCCTCAGGGCATGGTGCAAGCTGTTGTTCTGCCAACAGT
TGGTTTGGTGTCTCCCATAAGTATCAATTTAAGTGATATTCAGAATGTACTTAAAGTGGCGGTAGATGGT
AATGTAATAAGGCAAGTGTTGGAGAATAATCAAGCCAATCTTGCATCCAAAGAACAAGAAACAATCAATG
CTTCACCCATACAACAAGGTGGCCATTCTGTTATTTCAGCCATCAGTCTTCCTTTGGTTGATCAAGATGG
AACAACCAAAATTATCATCAACTACAGTCTTGAGCAGCCTAGCCAACTTCAAGTTGTTCCTCAAAATTTA
AAAAAAGAAAATCCAGTCGCTACAAACAGTTGTAAAAGTGAAAAGTTACCAGAAGATCTTACTGTTAAGT
CTGAGAAGGACAAAAGCTTTGAAGGGGGGGTGAATGATAGCACTTGTCTTCTGTGTGATGATTGTCCAGG
AGATATTAATGCACTTCCAGAATTAAAGCACTATGACCTAAAGCAGCCTACTCAGCCTCCTCCACTCCCT
GCAGCAGAAGCTGAGAAGCCTGAGTCCTCTGTTTCATCAGCTACTGGAGATGGCAATTTGTCTCCTAGTC
AGCCACCTTTAAAGAACCTCTTGTCTCTCCTAAAAGCATATTATGCTTTGAATGCACAACCAAGTGCAGA
AGAGCTCTCAAAAATTGCTGATTCAGTAAACCTACCACTGGATGTAGTAAAAAAGTGGTTTGAAAAGATG
CAAGCTGGACAGATTTCAGTGCAGTCTTCTGAACCATCTTCTCCTGAACCAGGCAAAGTAAATATCCCTG
CCAAGAACAATGATCAGCCTCAATCTGCAAATGCAAATGAACCCCAGGACAGCACAGTAAATCTACAAAG
TCCTTTGAAGATGACTAACTCCCCAGTTTTACCAGTGGGATCAACCACCAATGGTTCCAGAAGTAGTACA
CCATCCCCATCACCTCTAAACCTTTCCTCATCCAGAAATACACAGGGTTACTTGTACACAGCTGAGGGTG
CACAAGAAGAGCCACAAGTAGAACCTCTTGATCTTTCACTACCAAAGCAACAGGGAGAATTATTAGAAAG
GTCAACTATCACTAGTGTTTACCAGAACAGTGTTTATTCTGTCCAGGAAGAACCCTTGAACTTGTCTTGC
GCAAAAAAGGAGCCACAAAAGGACAGTTGTGTTACAGACTCAGAACCAGTTGTAAATGTAATCCCACCAA
GTGCCAACCCCATAAATATCGCTATACCTACAGTCACTGCCCAGTTACCCACAATCGTGGCCATTGCTGA
CCAGAACAGTGTTCCATGCTTAAGAGCGCTAGCTGCCAATAAGCAAACGATTCTGATTCCCCAGGTGGCA
TACACCTACTCAACTACGGTCAGCCCTGCAGTCCAAGAACCACCCTTGAAAGTGATCCAGCCAAATGGAA
ATCAGGATGAAAGACAAGATACTAGCTCAGAAGGAGTATCAAATGTAGAGGATCAGAATGACTCTGATTC
TACACCGCCCAAAAAGAAAATGCGGAAGACAGAAAATGGAATGTATGCTTGTGATTTGTGTGACAAGATA
TTCCAAAAGAGTAGTTCATTATTGAGACATAAATATGAACACACAGGTAAAAGACCTCATGAGTGTGGAA
TCTGTAAAAAGGCATTTAAACACAAACATCATTTGATTGAACACATGCGATTACATTCTGGAGAAAAGCC
CTATCAATGTGACAAATGTGGAAAGCGCTTCTCACACTCTGGGTCTTATTCTCAACACATGAATCATCGC
TACTCCTACTGTAAGAGAGAAGCGGAAGAACGTGACAGCACAGAGCAGGAAGAGGCAGGGCCTGAAATCC
TCTCGAATGAGCACGTGGGTGCCAGGGCGTCTCCCTCACAGGGCGACTCGGACGAGAGAGAGAGTTTGAC
AAGGGAAGAGGATGAAGACAGTGAAAAAGAGGAAGAGGAGGAGGATAAAGAGATGGAAGAATTGCAGGAA
GAAAAAGAATGTGAAAAACCACAAGGGGATGAGGAAGAGGAGGAGGAGGAGGAAGAAGTGGAAGAAGAAG
AGGTAGAAGAGGCAGAGAATGAGGGAGAAGAAGCAAAAACTGAAGGTCTGATGAAGGATGACAGGGCTGA
AAGTCAAGCAAGCAGCTTAGGACAAAAAGTAGGCGAGAGTAGTGAGCAAGTGTCTGAAGAAAAGACAAAT
GAAGCCTAGTAATGAACTAGTCCGTAACTTGAAAGTATTTCGATTTCTTGGCTTTATATATCTTGTGGAA
AGGACGACTAACTCCTGTTATGGCGCTAGGCACGCGTTAAGTCGACAATCAACCTCTGGATTACAAAATT
TGTGAAAGATTGACTGGTATTCTTAACTATGTTGCTCCTTTTACGCTATGTGGATACGCTGCTTTAATGC
CTTTGTATCATGCTATTGCTTCCCGTATGGCTTTCATTTTCTCCTCCTTGTATAAATCCTGGTTGCTGTC
TCTTTATGAGGAGTTGTGGCCCGTTGTCAGGCAACGTGGCGTGGTGTGCACTGTGTTTGCTGACGCAACC
CCCACTGGTTGGGGCATTGCCACCACCTGTCAGCTCCTTTCCGGGACTTTCGCTTTCCCCCTCCCTATTG
CCACGGCGGAACTCATCGCCGCCTGCCTTGCCCGCTGCTGGACAGGGGCTCGGCTGTTGGGCACTGACAA
TTCCGTGGTGTTGTCGGGGAAATCATCGTCCTTTCCTTGGCTGCTCGCCTGTGTTGCCACCTGGATTCTG
CGCGGGACGTCCTTCTGCTACGTCCCTTCGGCCCTCAATCCAGCGGACCTTCCTTCCCGCGGCCTGCTGC
CGGCTCTGCGGCCTCTTCCGCGTCTTCGCCTTCGCCCTCAGACGAGTCGGATCTCCCTTTGGGCCGCCTC
CCCGCGTCGACTTTAAGACCAATGACTTACAAGGCAGCTGTAGATCTTAGCCACTTTTTAAAAGAAAAGG
GGGGACTGGAAGGGCTAATTCACTCCCAACGAAGACAAGATCTGCTTTTTGCTTGTACTGGGTCTCTCTG
GTTAGACCAGATCTGAGCCTGGGAGCTCTCTGGCTAACTAGGGAACCCACTGCTTAAGCCTCAATAAAGC
TTGCCTTGAGTGCTTCAAGTAGTGTGTGCCCGTCTGTTGTGTGACTCTGGTAACTAGAGATCCCTCAGAC
CCTTTTAGTCAGTGTGGAAAATCTCTAGCAGTACGTATAGTAGTTCATGTCATCTTATTATTCAGTATTT
ATAACTTGCAAAGAAATGAATATCAGAGAGTGAGAGGAACTTGTTTATTGCAGCTTATAATGGTTACAAA
TAAAGCAATAGCATCACAAATTTCACAAATAAAGCATTTTTTTCACTGCATTCTAGTTGTGGTTTGTCCA
AACTCATCAATGTATCTTATCATGTCTGGCTCTAGCTATCCCGCCCCTAACTCCGCCCATCCCGCCCCTA
ACTCCGCCCAGTTCCGCCCATTCTCCGCCCCATGGCTGACTAATTTTTTTTATTTATGCAGAGGCCGAGG
CCGCCTCGGCCTCTGAGCTATTCCAGAAGTAGTGAGGAGGCTTTTTTGGAGGCCTAGGGACGTACCCAAT
TCGCCCTATAGTGAGTCGTATTACGCGCGCTCACTGGCCGTCGTTTTACAACGTCGTGACTGGGAAAACC
CTGGCGTTACCCAACTTAATCGCCTTGCAGCACATCCCCCTTTCGCCAGCTGGCGTAATAGCGAAGAGGC
CCGCACCGATCGCCCTTCCCAACAGTTGCGCAGCCTGAATGGCGAATGGG
[124 nt withheld, positions 9011-9134]
C
[91 nt withheld, positions 9136-9226]
A
[49 nt withheld, positions 9228-9276]
CCTTTGACGTTGGAGTCCACGTTCTTT
[37 nt withheld, positions 9304-9340]
ACCCTATCTCGGTCTATTCTTTTGATTTATAAGGGATTTTGCCGATTTCGGCCTATTGGTTAAAAAATGA
GCTGATTTAACAAAAATTTAACGCGAATTTTAACAAAATATTAACGCTTACAATTTAGGTGGCACTTTTC
GGGGAAATGTGCGCGGAACCCCTATTTGTTTATTTTTCTAAATACATTCAAATATGTATCCGCTCATGAG
ACAATAACCCTGATAAATGCTTCAATAATATTGAAAAAGGAAGAGTATGAGTATTCAACATTTCCGTGTC
GCCCTTATTCCCTTTTTTGCGGCATTTTGCCTTCCTGTTTTTGCTCACCCAGAAACGCTGGTGAAAGTAA
AAGATGCTGAAGATCAGTTGGGTGCACGAGTGGGTTACATCGAACTGGATCTCAACAGCGGTAAGATCCT
TGAGAGTTTTCGCCCCGAAGAACGTTTTCCAATGATGAGCACTTTTAAAGTTCTGCTATGTGGCGCGGTA
TTATCCCGTATTGACGCCGGGCAAGAGCAACTCGGTCGCCGCATACACTATTCTCAGAATGACTTGGTTG
AGTACTCACCAGTCACAGAAAAGCATCTTACGGATGGCATGACAGTAAGAGAATTATGCAGTGCTGCCAT
AACCATGAGTGATAACACTGCGGCCAACTTACTTCTGACAACGATCGGAGGACCGAAGGAGCTAACCGCT
TTTTTGCACAACATGGGGGATCATGTAACTCGCCTTGATCGTTGGGAACCGGAGCTGAATGAAGCCATAC
CAAACGACGAGCGTGACACCACGATGCCTGTAGCAATGGCAACAACGTTGCGCAAACTATTAACTGGCGA
ACTACTTACTCTAGCTTCCCGGCAACAATTAATAGACTGGATGGAGGCGGATAAAGTTGCAGGACCACTT
CTGCGCTCGGCCCTTCCGGCTGGCTGGTTTATTGCTGATAAATCTGGAGCCGGTGAGCGTGGGTCTCGCG
GTATCATTGCAGCACTGGGGCCAGATGGTAAGCCCTCCCGTATCGTAGTTATCTACACGACGGGGAGTCA
GGCAACTATGGATGAACGAAATAGACAGATCGCTGAGATAGGTGCCTCACTGATTAAGCATTGGTAACTG
TCAGACCAAGTTTACTCATATATACTTTAGATTGATTTAAAACTTCATTTTTAATTTAAAAGGATCTAGG
TGAAGATCCTTTTTGATAATCTCATGACCAAAATCCCTTAACGTGAGTTTTCGTTCCACTGAGCGTCAGA
CCCCGTAGAAAAGATCAAAGGATCTTCTTGAGATCCTTTTTTTCTGCGCGTAATCTGCTGCTTGCAAACA
AAAAAACCACCGCTACCAGCGGTGGTTTGTTTGCCGGATCAAGAGCTACCAACTCTTTTTCCGAAGGTAA
CTGGCTTCAGCAGAGCGCAGATACCAAATACTGTTCTTCTAGTGTAGCCGTAGTTAGGCCACCACTTCAA
GAACTCTGTAGCACCGCCTACATACCTCGCTCTGCTAATCCTGTTACCAGTGGCTGCTGCCAGTGGCGAT
AAGTCGTGTCTTACCGGGTTGGACTCAAGACGATAGTTACCGGATAAGGCGCAGCGGTCGGGCTGAACGG
GGGGTTCGTGCACACAGCCCAGCTTGGAGCGAACGACCTACACCGAACTGAGATACCTACAGCGTGAGCT
ATGAGAAAGCGCCACGCTTCCCGAAGGGAGAAAGGCGGACAGGTATCCGGTAAGCGGCAGGGTCGGAACA
GGAGAGCGCACGAGGGAGCTTCCAGGGGGAAACGCCTGGTATCTTTATAGTCCTGTCGGGTTTCGCCACC
TCTGACTTGAGCGTCGATTTTTGTGATGCTCGTCAGGGGGGCGGAGCCTATGGAAAAACGCCAGCAACGC
GGCCTTTTTACGGTTCCTGGCCTTTTGCTGGCCTTTTGCTCACATGTTCTTTCCTGCGTTATCCCCTGAT
TCTGTGGATAACCGTATTACCGCCTTTGAGTGAGCTGATACCGCTCGCCGCAGCCGAACGACCGAGCGCA
GCGAGTCAGTGAGCGAGGAAGCGGAAGAGCGCCCAATACGCAAACCGCCTCTCCCCGCGCGTTGGCCGAT
TCATTAATGCAGCTGGCACGACAGGTTTCCCGACTGGAAAGCGGGCAGTGAGCGCAACGCAATTAATGTG
AGTTAGCTCACTCATTAGGCACCCCAGGCTTTACACTTTATGCTTCCGGCTCGTATGTTGTGTGGAATTG
TGAGCGGATAACAATTTCACACAGGAAACAGCTATGACCATGATTACGCCAAGCGCGCAATTAACCCTCA
CTAAAGGGAACAAAAGCTGGAGCTGCAAGC
Features (pLannotate 1.2.2; 31 found; start..end, strand, type, name):
      5..231     +  promoter       RSV promoter: Rous sarcoma virus enhancer/promoter
    232..412     +  LTR            5' LTR (truncated): truncated 5' long terminal repeat (LTR) from HIV-1
    459..584     +  misc_feature   HIV-1 Ψ: packaging signal of human immunodeficiency virus type 1
    568..931     +  CDS            HIV-1 gag (fragment): gag protein from human immunodeficiency virus 1; gag
   1077..1310    +  misc_feature   RRE: The Rev response element (RRE) of HIV-1 allows for Rev-dependent mRNA export from the nucleus to the cytoplasm.
   1687..1713    +  CDS            Rev (fragment): human immunodeficiency virus 1 (HIV-1) Rev protein; rev; enhances nuclear export of unspliced and incompletely spliced viral mRNAs
   1720..1743    +  promoter       SV40 promoter (fragment): SV40 early promoter
   1744..1815    +  promoter       SV40 promoter (fragment): SV40 enhancer and early promoter
   1839..1974    +  rep_origin     SV40 ori: SV40 origin of replication
   2020..2616    +  CDS            PuroR (fragment): puromycin N-acetyltransferase; pac from Streptomyces; confers resistance to puromycin
   2665..2782    +  misc_feature   cPPT/CTS: central polypurine tract and central termination sequence of HIV-1
   2847..2913    +  CDS            small t antigen (fragment): SV40 (simian virus 40) small t antigen
   2920..4098    +  promoter       EF-1α promoter: strong constitutive promoter for human elongation factor EF-1α
   4115..7426    +  CDS            ZEB1: ZEB1_HUMAN - Also known as AREB6, TCF8. Experimental evidence at protein level: Swiss-Prot protein existence level 1. Acts as a transcriptional repressor. Inhibits interleukin-2 (IL-2) gene expression. Enhances or represses the promoter activity of the ATP1A1 gene depending on the quantity of cDNA and on the cell type. Represses E-cadherin promoter and induces an epithelial-mesenchymal transition (EMT) by recruiting SMARCA4/BRG1. Represses BCL6 transcription in the presence of the corepressor CTBP1. Positively regulates neuronal differentiation. Represses RCOR1 transcription activation during
   7442..7495    +  promoter       U6 promoter (fragment): RNA polymerase III promoter for human U6 snRNA
   7537..8125    +  misc_feature   WPRE: woodchuck hepatitis virus posttranscriptional regulatory element
   8176..8195    +  misc_feature   cPPT/CTS (fragment): central polypurine tract and central termination sequence of HIV-1
   8197..8430    +  LTR            3' LTR (ΔU3): self-inactivating 3' long terminal repeat (LTR) from HIV-1
   8508..8629    +  polyA_signal   SV40 poly(A) signal: SV40 polyadenylation signal
   8669..8804    +  rep_origin     SV40 ori: SV40 origin of replication
   8825..8843    -  promoter       T7 promoter: promoter for bacteriophage T7 RNA polymerase
   8851..9006    +  CDS            lacZα (fragment): LacZα fragment of β-galactosidase; lacZ fragment
   9011..9439    +  rep_origin     f1 ori (sequence partly withheld): f1 bacteriophage origin of replication; arrow indicates direction of (+) strand synthesis
   9492..9596    +  promoter       AmpR promoter: bla
   9597..10457   +  CDS            AmpR: β-lactamase; bla; confers resistance to ampicillin, carbenicillin, and related antibiotics
  10628..11216   +  rep_origin     ori: high-copy-number ColE1/pMB1/pBR322/pUC origin of replication
  11399..11491   +  CDS            lacI (fragment): lac repressor; lacI; The lac repressor binds to the lac operator to inhibit transcription in E. coli. This inhibition can be relieved by adding lactose or isopropyl-β-D-thiogalactopyranoside (IPTG).
  11504..11525   +  protein_bind   CAP binding site: CAP binding activates transcription in the presence of cAMP. E. coli catabolite activator protein
  11540..11570   +  promoter       lac promoter: promoter for the E. coli lac operon
  11574..11596   +  protein_bind   lac operator (fragment): The lac repressor binds to the lac operator to inhibit transcription in E. coli. This inhibition can be relieved by adding lactose or isopropyl-β-D-thiogalactopyranoside (IPTG). lac repressor encoded by lacI
  11639..11657   +  promoter       T3 promoter: promoter for bacteriophage T3 RNA polymerase
