[The description below was written by a language model from this plasmid's Addgene catalogue record and pLannotate feature annotations shown in this document.]
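Description:
TFORF0090 is a lentiviral mammalian expression plasmid built on the pLX_TRC317 backbone and carrying the human transcription factor ZEB1 as its open reading frame. It belongs to a barcoded transcription factor ORF collection in which each construct has a unique 24-bp barcode, so that individual factors can be identified by sequencing in pooled overexpression screens. In bacteria the plasmid is maintained by a high-copy ColE1/pUC-type origin and selected with ampicillin through β-lactamase. An f1 origin and remnants of a lac/lacZα cloning region with T7 and T3 promoters are also present in the backbone. The depositor notes that the plasmid can recombine during propagation, as is common for LTR-containing vectors.

The viral cassette has a third-generation, self-inactivating layout. An RSV promoter drives a truncated HIV-1 5' LTR to produce the genomic RNA in packaging cells. This is followed by the Ψ packaging signal with a gag fragment, the Rev response element for nuclear export, and a cPPT/CTS element that aids nuclear import. The cassette ends in a ΔU3 3' LTR, which leaves the integrated provirus without LTR promoter activity. Within this unit, an SV40 early promoter expresses puromycin N-acetyltransferase for selecting transduced cells. A full-length EF-1α promoter separately drives the ZEB1 coding sequence, and a WPRE downstream enhances transcript stability and expression. The barcode is not annotated in the feature table. A short U6 promoter fragment lies between the ORF and the WPRE, but the record does not state its role. ZEB1 is a zinc-finger transcriptional repressor that represses E-cadherin and promotes epithelial–mesenchymal transition. The construct suits stable ZEB1 overexpression alone or within pooled differentiation screens.
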