Addgene plasmid #142456: TFORF0090
Purpose: Lentiviral vector for overexpressing transcription factor ORFs with unique 24-bp barcodes. Barcodes facilitate identification of transcription factors in pooled screens.
Depositing lab: Feng Zhang. Depositing organization: Broad Institute. Publication: A transcription factor atlas of directed differentiation. Joung J, Ma S, Tay T, Geiger-Schuller KR, Kirchgatterer PC, Verdine VK, Guo B, Arias-Garcia MA, Allen WE, Singh A, Kuksenko O, Abudayyeh OO, Gootenberg JS, Fu Z, Macrae RK, Buenrostro JD, Regev A, Zhang F. Cell. 2023 Jan 5;186(1):209-229.e26. doi: 10.1016/j.cell.2022.11.026. PubMed 36608654.
Backbone
  Vector backbone: pLX_TRC317
  Backbone manufacturer: Broad Institute Genetic Perturbation Platform
  Backbone size w/o insert (bp): 8264
  Vector type: Mammalian Expression, Lentiviral
  Selectable markers: Puromycin
Growth in bacteria
  Bacterial resistance: Ampicillin, 100 μg/mL
  Growth temperature: 37°C
  Growth strain: NEB Stable
  Copy number: High Copy
Gene/Insert
  Gene/Insert name: ZEB1
  Species: H. sapiens (human)
  Insert size (bp): 3416
  Entrez Gene: ZEB1 (a.k.a. AREB6, BZP, DELTAEF1, FECD6, NIL2A, PPCD3, TCF8, ZFHEP, ZFHX1A)
  Promoter: EF1a
  Cloning method: Unknown
  Sequencing primers: 5′ GGGTGGAGACTGAAGTTAGGCCAG; 3′ CACATAGCGTAAAAGGAGCAACATAG
Terms and licenses: Academic/Nonprofit Terms; Industry Terms: Not Available to Industry
Depositor comments: NM_001174093,ENST00000560721 . The transcription factor ORF portion of this plasmid was synthesized by Genewiz. Please test multiple small colonies in case of plasmid recombination. To make this collection available in a timely manner, a portion of this collection was not fully sequenced by Addgene. If an Addgene verified full plasmid sequence is not available, please contact us prior to placing an order to request the full sequence.
How to cite: TFORF0090 was a gift from Feng Zhang (Addgene plasmid # 142456 ; http://n2t.net/addgene:142456 ; RRID:Addgene_142456)
