>Addgene plasmid #142456 | TFORF0090 | depositor partial sequence | sequence record 279506 | Insert
ACCGCCACCATGGCGGATGGCCCCAGGTGTAAGCGCAGAAAGCAGGCGAACCCGCGGCGCAATAACGTTA
CAAATTATAATACTGTGGTAGAAACAAATTCAGATTCAGATGATGAAGACAAACTGCATATTGTGGAAGA
AGAAAGTGTTACAGATGCAGCTGACTGTGAAGGTGTACCAGAGGATGACCTGCCAACAGACCAGACAGTG
TTACCAGGGAGGAGCAGTGAAAGAGAAGGGAATGCTAAGAACTGCTGGGAGGATGACATAAAAGATGATG
AATGCGAGTCAGATGCAGAAAATGAGCAAAACCATGATCCTAATGTTGAAGAGTTTCTACAACAACAAGA
CACTGCTGTCATTTTTCCTGAGGCACCTGAAGAGGACCAGAGGCAGGGCACACCAGAAGCCAGTGGTCAT
GATGAAAATGGAACACCAGATGCATTTTCACAATTACTCACCTGTCCATATTGTGATAGAGGCTATAAAC
GCTTTACCTCTCTGAAAGAACACATTAAATATCGTCATGAAAAGAATGAAGATAACTTTAGTTGCTCCCT
GTGCAGTTACACCTTTGCATACAGAACCCAACTTGAACGTCACATGACATCACATAAATCAGGAAGAGAT
CAAAGACATGTGACGCAGTCTGGGTGTAATCGTAAATTCAAATGCACTGAGTGTGGAAAAGCTTTCAAAT
ACAAACATCACCTAAAAGAGCACTTAAGAATTCACAGTGGAGAGAAGCCATATGAATGCCCAAACTGCAA
GAAACGCTTTTCCCATTCTGGCTCCTATAGCTCACACATAAGCAGTAAGAAATGTATCAGCTTGATACCT
GTGAATGGGCGACCAAGAACAGGACTCAAGACATCTCAGTGTTCTTCACCGTCTCTTTCAGCATCACCAG
GCAGTCCCACACGACCACAGATACGGCAAAAGATAGAGAATAAACCCCTTCAAGAACAACTTTCTGTTAA
CCAAATTAAAACTGAACCTGTGGATTATGAATTCAAACCCATAGTGGTTGCTTCAGGAATCAACTGTTCA
ACCCCTTTACAAAATGGGGTTTTCACTGGTGGTGGCCCATTACAGGCAACCAGTTCTCCTCAGGGCATGG
TGCAAGCTGTTGTTCTGCCAACAGTTGGTTTGGTGTCTCCCATAAGTATCAATTTAAGTGATATTCAGAA
TGTACTTAAAGTGGCGGTAGATGGTAATGTAATAAGGCAAGTGTTGGAGAATAATCAAGCCAATCTTGCA
TCCAAAGAACAAGAAACAATCAATGCTTCACCCATACAACAAGGTGGCCATTCTGTTATTTCAGCCATCA
GTCTTCCTTTGGTTGATCAAGATGGAACAACCAAAATTATCATCAACTACAGTCTTGAGCAGCCTAGCCA
ACTTCAAGTTGTTCCTCAAAATTTAAAAAAAGAAAATCCAGTCGCTACAAACAGTTGTAAAAGTGAAAAG
TTACCAGAAGATCTTACTGTTAAGTCTGAGAAGGACAAAAGCTTTGAAGGGGGGGTGAATGATAGCACTT
GTCTTCTGTGTGATGATTGTCCAGGAGATATTAATGCACTTCCAGAATTAAAGCACTATGACCTAAAGCA
GCCTACTCAGCCTCCTCCACTCCCTGCAGCAGAAGCTGAGAAGCCTGAGTCCTCTGTTTCATCAGCTACT
GGAGATGGCAATTTGTCTCCTAGTCAGCCACCTTTAAAGAACCTCTTGTCTCTCCTAAAAGCATATTATG
CTTTGAATGCACAACCAAGTGCAGAAGAGCTCTCAAAAATTGCTGATTCAGTAAACCTACCACTGGATGT
AGTAAAAAAGTGGTTTGAAAAGATGCAAGCTGGACAGATTTCAGTGCAGTCTTCTGAACCATCTTCTCCT
GAACCAGGCAAAGTAAATATCCCTGCCAAGAACAATGATCAGCCTCAATCTGCAAATGCAAATGAACCCC
AGGACAGCACAGTAAATCTACAAAGTCCTTTGAAGATGACTAACTCCCCAGTTTTACCAGTGGGATCAAC
CACCAATGGTTCCAGAAGTAGTACACCATCCCCATCACCTCTAAACCTTTCCTCATCCAGAAATACACAG
GGTTACTTGTACACAGCTGAGGGTGCACAAGAAGAGCCACAAGTAGAACCTCTTGATCTTTCACTACCAA
AGCAACAGGGAGAATTATTAGAAAGGTCAACTATCACTAGTGTTTACCAGAACAGTGTTTATTCTGTCCA
GGAAGAACCCTTGAACTTGTCTTGCGCAAAAAAGGAGCCACAAAAGGACAGTTGTGTTACAGACTCAGAA
CCAGTTGTAAATGTAATCCCACCAAGTGCCAACCCCATAAATATCGCTATACCTACAGTCACTGCCCAGT
TACCCACAATCGTGGCCATTGCTGACCAGAACAGTGTTCCATGCTTAAGAGCGCTAGCTGCCAATAAGCA
AACGATTCTGATTCCCCAGGTGGCATACACCTACTCAACTACGGTCAGCCCTGCAGTCCAAGAACCACCC
TTGAAAGTGATCCAGCCAAATGGAAATCAGGATGAAAGACAAGATACTAGCTCAGAAGGAGTATCAAATG
TAGAGGATCAGAATGACTCTGATTCTACACCGCCCAAAAAGAAAATGCGGAAGACAGAAAATGGAATGTA
TGCTTGTGATTTGTGTGACAAGATATTCCAAAAGAGTAGTTCATTATTGAGACATAAATATGAACACACA
GGTAAAAGACCTCATGAGTGTGGAATCTGTAAAAAGGCATTTAAACACAAACATCATTTGATTGAACACA
TGCGATTACATTCTGGAGAAAAGCCCTATCAATGTGACAAATGTGGAAAGCGCTTCTCACACTCTGGGTC
TTATTCTCAACACATGAATCATCGCTACTCCTACTGTAAGAGAGAAGCGGAAGAACGTGACAGCACAGAG
CAGGAAGAGGCAGGGCCTGAAATCCTCTCGAATGAGCACGTGGGTGCCAGGGCGTCTCCCTCACAGGGCG
ACTCGGACGAGAGAGAGAGTTTGACAAGGGAAGAGGATGAAGACAGTGAAAAAGAGGAAGAGGAGGAGGA
TAAAGAGATGGAAGAATTGCAGGAAGAAAAAGAATGTGAAAAACCACAAGGGGATGAGGAAGAGGAGGAG
GAGGAGGAAGAAGTGGAAGAAGAAGAGGTAGAAGAGGCAGAGAATGAGGGAGAAGAAGCAAAAACTGAAG
GTCTGATGAAGGATGACAGGGCTGAAAGTCAAGCAAGCAGCTTAGGACAAAAAGTAGGCGAGAGTAGTGA
GCAAGTGTCTGAAGAAAAGACAAATGAAGCCTAGTAATGAACTAGTCCGTAACTTGAAAGTATTTCGATT
TCTTGGCTTTATATATCTTGTGGAAAGGACGACTAACTCCTGTTATGGCGCTAGGC
