>Addgene plasmid #142456 | TFORF0090 | depositor partial sequence | sequence record 279507 | Barcode
CTAACTCCTGTTATGGCGCTAGGC
